>Addgene plasmid #61516 | pBRPyCAG-Mettl3-dsRed-IRES-puro | depositor full sequence | sequence record 100364 | pBRPyCAG-Mettl3-dsRed-IRES-puro sequence 9810 bps
GACCGCTTTGGAAAAACAAAGACTGTATTTCCTGGAAATTAATGTTTATTCAATAAACTGTGTATTCAGC
TATATTCACATAGTGGTGAGGCTGAAATGAGGCGGGAAGAGGCGGTTGGGGCTTAATTATATCAATTTGG
GTGGCCCCACAGCGCCTCCAAGGCGCCAGTCCTGTTTTGACAAGTTGCCTCTGGAAGCCTCTCTTCTTTT
TCTCCAGAGTAAGCGGAGGCCAGGGGCCCCCGGCCTCTGCTTAATACTAAAAAAAACAGCTGTTGTCATA
GTAATGATTGGGTGGAAACATTCCAGGCCTGGGTGGAGAGGCTTTTTGCTTCCTCTTGCAAAACCACACT
GACATTCCAGGCCTGGGTGGAGAGGCTTTTTGCTTCCTCTTGCAAAACCACACTGCCCTCTGGAGGGCAG
TTGCCTAGCAACTAATTAAAAGAGGATGTCGCACGGCCAGCTGCGGTCAGTTAGTCACTTCCTGCTTAAC
TGACTTGACATTTTCTATTTTAAGAGTCGGGAGGAAAATTACTGTGTTGGAGGCCCTCCGCCATCTTCTG
AAGCTGAATCGAATTAACTTGTTTATTGCAGCTTATAATGGTTACAAATAAAGCAATAGCATCACAAATT
TCACAAATAAAGCATTTTTTTCACTGCATTCTAGTTGTGGTTTGTCCAAACTCATCAATGTATCTTATCA
TGTCTGGATCTGATATCATCGTCGACATTGATTATTGACTAGCTAGTTATTAATAGTAATCAATTACGGG
GTCATTAGTTCATAGCCCATATATGGAGTTCCGCGTTACATAACTTACGGTAAATGGCCCGCCTGGCTGA
CCGCCCAACGACCCCCGCCCATTGACGTCAATAATGACGTATGTTCCCATAGTAACGCCAATAGGGACTT
TCCATTGACGTCAATGGGTGGAGTATTTACGGTAAACTGCCCACTTGGCAGTACATCAAGTGTATCATAT
GCCAAGTACGCCCCCTATTGACGTCAATGACGGTAAATGGCCCGCCTGGCATTATGCCCAGTACATGACC
TTATGGGACTTTCCTACTTGGCAGTACATCTACGTATTAGTCATCGCTATTACCATGATGGTCGAGGTGA
GCCCCACGTTCTGCTTCACTCTCCCCATCTCCCCCCCCTCCCCACCCCCAATTTTGTATTTATTTATTTT
TTAATTATTTTGTGCAGCGATGGGGGCGGGGGGGGGGGGGGGGCGCGCGCCAGGCGGGGCGGGGCGGGGC
GAGGGGCGGGGCGGGGCGAGGCGGAGAGGTGCGGCGGCAGCCAATCAGAGCGGCGCGCTCCGAAAGTTTC
CTTTTATGGCGAGGCGGCGGCGGCGGCGGCCCTATAAAAAGCGAAGCGCGCGGCGGGCGGGAGTCGCTGC
GCGCTGCCTTCGCCCCGTGCCCCGCTCCGCCGCCGCCTCGCGCCGCCCGCCCCGGCTCTGACTGACCGCG
TTACTCCCACAGGTGAGCGGGCGGGACGGCCCTTCTCCTCCGGGCTGTAATTAGCGCTTGGTTTAATGAC
GGCTTGTTTCTTTTCTGTGGCTGCGTGAAAGCCTTGAGGGGCTCCGGGAGGGCCCTTTGTGCGGGGGGAG
CGGCTCGGGGGGTGCGTGCGTGTGTGTGTGCGTGGGGAGCGCCGCGTGCGGCTCCGCGCTGCCCGGCGGC
TGTGAGCGCTGCGGGCGCGGCGCGGGGCTTTGTGCGCTCCGCAGTGTGCGCGAGGGGAGCGCGGCCGGGG
GCGGTGCCCCGCGGTGCGGGGGGGGCTGCGAGGGGAACAAAGGCTGCGTGCGGGGTGTGTGCGTGGGGGG
GTGAGCAGGGGGTGTGGGCGCGTCGGTCGGGCTGCAACCCCCCCTGCACCCCCCTCCCCGAGTTGCTGAG
CACGGCCCGGCTTCGGGTGCGGGGCTCCGTACGGGGCGTGGCGCGGGGCTCGCCGTGCCGGGCGGGGGGT
GGCGGCAGGTGGGGGTGCCGGGCGGGGCGGGGCCGCCTCGGGCCGGGGAGGGCTCGGGGGAGGGGCGCGG
CGGCCCCCGGAGCGCCGGCGGCTGTCGAGGCGCGGCGAGCCGCAGCCATTGCCTTTTATGGTAATCGTGC
GAGAGGGCGCAGGGACTTCCTTTGTCCCAAATCTGTGCGGAGCCGAAATCTGGGAGGCGCCGCCGCACCC
CCTCTAGCGGGCGCGGGGCGAAGCGGTGCGGCGCCGGCAGGAAGGAAATGGGCGGGGAGGGCCTTCGTGC
GTCGCCGCGCCGCCGTCCCCTTCTCCCTCTCCAGCCTCGGGGCTGTCCGCGGGGGGACGGCTGCCTTCGG
GGGGGACGGGGCAGGGCGGGGTTCGGCTTCTGGCGTGTGACCGGCGGCTCTAGAGCCTCTGCTAACCATG
TTCATGCCTTCTTCTTTTTCCTACAGCTCCTGGGCAACGTGCTGGTTATTGTGCTGTCTCATCATTTTGG
CAAAGAATTCCTCGACATAACTTCGTATAGCATACATTATACGAAGTTATCTCGACATGTCGGACACGTG
GAGCTCTATCCAGGCCCATAAGAAACAGCTGGACTCGCTTCGCGAGAGATTGCAGCGGCGACGGAAGCAG
GACTCTGGGCACTTGGATTTAAGGAACCCAGAAGCGGCACTGTCCCCAACCTTCCGTAGTGATAGTCCCG
TGCCTACTGCCCCTACCTCTAGCGGCCCTAAGCCCAGCACAACATCTGTGGCCCCTGAACTAGCTACAGA
CCCTGAGTTAGAGAAGAAGTTGCTACACCACCTCTCAGATCTGGCCTTGACCTTGCCCACTGATGCTGTT
TCCATCCGTCTTGCCATCTCTACGCCAGATGCACCTGCCACTCAAGATGGGGTAGAAAGCCTTCTCCAGA
AATTTGCCGCCCAGGAGTTGATTGAGGTAAAGCGAGGTCTCCTCCAAGATGATGCACATCCTACTCTTGT
AACTTACGCTGACCACTCCAAGCTGTCTGCCATGATGGGGGCTGTGGCAGAAAAGAAAGGTCTTGGAGAG
GTAGCAGGGACCATCGCAGGGCAGAAACGGCGTGCAGAACAGGATTTGACTACAGTGACCACCTTTGCCA
GCTCTTTAGCATCTGGTCTGGCCTCTTCAGCATCAGAACCAGCTAAGGAGCCGGCTAAGAAGTCAAGGAA
GCACGCTGCCTCCGATGTTGATCTGGAGATAGAAAGCCTTTTGAACCAACAGTCAACGAAAGAACAGCAG
AGCAAGAAGGTCAGTCAGGAGATCCTAGAGCTATTAAATACCACAACAGCCAAGGAACAGTCCATTGTTG
AAAAGTTTCGCTCTCGAGGTCGGGCCCAGGTGCAAGAATTTTGTGATTATGGGACCAAGGAAGAGTGCAT
GAAAGCCAGTGACGCTGACCGGCCTTGTCGCAAGCTGCACTTCAGACGAATTATCAATAAGCACACTGAT
GAATCTTTAGGTGACTGCTCTTTCCTTAACACATGTTTCCACATGGACACCTGCAAATATGTTCACTATG
AAATTGATGCTTGTGTTGATTCTGAGAGTCCTGGCAGCAAGGAGCATATGCCAAGCCAGGAGCTT
[681 nt withheld, positions 3566-4246]
TAGGCGGCCGCACTAGTTACTTAGGTATAACTTCGTATAGCATACATTATACGAAGTTATCCACCATGGC
CTCCTCCGAGGACGTCATCAAGGAGTTCATGCGCTTCAAGGTGCGCATGGAGGGCTCCGTGAACGGCCAC
GAGTTCGAGATCGAGGGCGAGGGCGAGGGCCGCCCCTACGAGGGCACCCAGACCGCCAAGCTGAAGGTGA
CCAAGGGCGGCCCCCTGCCCTTCGCCTGGGACATCCTGTCCCCCCAGTTCCAGTACGGCTCCAAGGTGTA
CGTGAAGCACCCCGCCGACATCCCCGACTACAAGAAGCTGTCCTTCCCCGAGGGCTTCAAGTGGGAGCGC
GTGATGAACTTCGAGGACGGCGGCGTGGTGACCGTGACCCAGGACTCCTCCCTGCAGGACGGCTGCTTCA
TCTACAAGGTGAAGTTCATCGGCGTGAACTTCCCCTCCGACGGCCCCGTAATGCAGAAGAAGACTATGGG
CTGGGAGCCCTCCACCGAGCGCCTGTACCCCCGCGACGGCGTGCTGAAGGGCGAGATCCACAAGGCCCTG
AAGCTGAAGGACGGCGGCCACTACCTGGTGGAGTTCAAGTCCATCTACATGGCCAAGAAGCCCGTGCAGC
TGCCCGGCTACTACTACGTGGACTCCAAGCTGGACATCACCTCCCACAACGAGGACTACACCATCGTGGA
GCAGTACGAGCGCGCCGAGGGCCGCCACCACCTGTTCCTGTAGACGGCCGCTCGATAAGCTTGATATCGA
ATTCCGCCCCCCCCCCCTCTCCCTCCCCCCCCCCTAACGTTACTGGCCGAAGCCGCTTGGAATAAGGCCG
GTGTGCGTTTGTCTATATGTTATTTTCCACCATATTGCCGTCTTTTGGCAATGTGAGGGCCCGGAAACCT
GGCCCTGTCTTCTTGACGAGCATTCCTAGGGGTCTTTCCCCTCTCGCCAAAGGAATGCAAGGTCTGTTGA
ATGTCGTGAAGGAAGCAGTTCCTCTGGAAGCTTCTTGAAGACAAACAACGTCTGTAGCGACCCTTTGCAG
GCAGCGGAACCCCCCACCTGGCGACAGGTGCCTCTGCGGCCAAAAGCCACGTGTATAAGATACACCTGCA
AAGGCGGCACAACCCCAGTGCCACGTTGTGAGTTGGATAGTTGTGGAAAGAGTCAAATGGCTCTCCTCAA
GCGTATTCAACAAGGGGCTGAAGGATGCCCAGAAGGTACCCCATTGTATGGGATCTGATCTGGGGCCTCG
GTGCACATGCTTTACATGTGTTTAGTCGAGGTTAAAAAAACGTCTAGGCCCCCCGAACCACGGGGACGTG
GTTTTCCTTTGAAAAACACGATGATAATATGGCCACAACCATGACCGAGTACAAGCCCACGGTGCGCCTC
GCCACCCGCGACGACGTCCCCAGGGCCGTACGCACCCTCGCCGCCGCGTTCGCCGACTACCCCGCCACGC
GCCACACCGTCGATCCGGACCGCCACATCGAGCGGGTCACCGAGCTGCAAGAACTCTTCCTCACGCGCGT
CGGGCTCGACATCGGCAAGGTGTGGGTCGCGGACGACGGCGCCGCGGTGGCGGTCTGGACCACGCCGGAG
AGCGTCGAAGCGGGGGCGGTGTTCGCCGAGATCGGCCCGCGCATGGCCGAGTTGAGCGGTTCCCGGCTGG
CCGCGCAGCAACAGATGGAAGGCCTCCTGGCGCCGCACCGGCCCAAGGAGCCCGCGTGGTTCCTGGCCAC
CGTCGGCGTCTCGCCCGACCACCAGGGCAAGGGTCTGGGCAGCGCCGTCGTGCTCCCCGGAGTGGAGGCG
GCCGAGCGCGCCGGGGTGCCCGCCTTCCTGGAGACCTCCGCGCCCCGCAACCTCCCCTTCTACGAGCGGC
TCGGCTTCACCGTCACCGCCGACGTCGAGGTGCCCGAAGGACCGCGCACCTGGTGCATGACCCGCAAGCC
CGGTGCCTGACGCCCGCCCCACGACCCGCAGCGCCCGACCGAAAGGAGCGCACGACCCCATGCATCGATG
ATCTAGAGCTCGCTGATCAGCCTCGACTGTGCCTTCTAGTTGCCAGCCATCTGTTGTTTGCCCCTCCCCC
GTGCCTTCCTTGACCCTGGAAGGTGCCACTCCCACTGTCCTTTCCTAATAAAATGAGGAAATTGCATCGC
ATTGTCTGAGTAGGTGTCATTCTATTCTGGGGGGTGGGGTGGGGCAGGACAGCAAGGGGGAGGATTGGGA
AGACAATAGCAGGCATGCTGGGGATGCGGTGGGCTCTATGGCTTCTGAGGCGGAAAGAACCTGCAGCCCA
AGCTTGGCGTAATCATGGTCATAGCTGTTTCCTGTGTGAAATTGTTATCCGCTCACAATTCCACACAACA
TACGAGCCGGAAGCATAAAGTGTAAAGCCTGGGGTGCCTAATGAGTGAGCTAACTCACATTAATTGCGTT
GCGCTCACTGCCCGCTTTCCAGTCGGGAAACCTGTCGTGCCAGCGGATCCGCATCTCAATTAGTCAGCAA
CCATAGTCCCGCCCCTAACTCCGCCCATCCCGCCCCTAACTCCGCCCAGTTCCGCCCATTCTCCGCCCCA
TGCATGGCTGACTAATTTTTTTTATTTATGCAGAGGCCGAGGCCGCCTCGGCCTCTGAGCTATTCCAGAA
GTAGTGAGGAGGCTTTTTTGGAGGCCTAGGCTTTTGCAAAAAGCTAACTTGTTTATTGCAGCTTATAATG
GTTACAAATAAAGCAATAGCATCACAAATTTCACAAATAAAGCATTTTTTTCACTGCATTCTAGTTGTGG
TTTGTCCAAACTCATCAATGTATCTTATCATGTCTGGATCCCACGGGTGCGCATGATCGTGCTCCTGTCG
TTGAGGACCCGGCTAGGCTGGCGGGGTTGCCTTACTGGTTAGCAGAATGAATCACCGATACGCGAGCGAA
CGTGAAGCGACTGCTGCTGCAAAACGTCTGCGACCTGAGCAACAACATGAATGGTCTTCGGTTTCCGTGT
TTCGTAAAGTCTGGAAACGCGGAAGTCAGCGCCCTGCACCATTATGTTCCGGATCTGCATCGCAGGATGC
TGCTGGCTACCCTGTGGAACACCTACATCTGTATTAACGAAGCGCTGGCATTGACCCTGAGTGATTTTTC
TCTGGTCCCGCCGCATCCATACCGCCAGTTGTTTACCCTCACAACGTTCCAGTAACCGGGCATGTTCATC
ATCAGTAACCCGTATCGTGAGCATCCTCTCTCGTTTCATCGGTATCATTACCCCCATGAACAGAAATCCC
CCTTACACGGAGGCATCAGTGACCAAACAGGAAAAAACCGCCCTTAACATGGCCCGCTTTATCAGAAGCC
AGACATTAACGCTTCTGGAGAAACTCAACGAGCTGGACGCGGATGAACAGGCAGACATCTGTGAATCGCT
TCACGACCACGCTGATGAGCTTTACCGCAGCTGCCTCGCGCGTTTCGGTGATGACGGTGAAAACCTCTGA
CACATGCAGCTCCCGGAGACGGTCACAGCTTGTCTGTAAGCGGATGCCGGGAGCAGACAAGCCCGTCAGG
GCGCGTCAGCGGGTGTTGGCGGGTGTCGGGGCGCAGCCATGACCCAGTCACGTAGCGATAGCGGAGTGTA
TACTGGCTTAACTATGCGGCATCAGAGCAGATTGTACTGAGAGTGCACCATATGCGGTGTGAAATACCGC
ACAGATGCGTAAGGAGAAAATACCGCATCAGGCGCTCTTCCGCTTCCTCGCTCACTGACTCGCTGCGCTC
GGTCGTTCGGCTGCGGCGAGCGGTATCAGCTCACTCAAAGGCGGTAATACGGTTATCCACAGAATCAGGG
GATAACGCAGGAAAGAACATGTGAGCAAAAGGCCAGCAAAAGGCCAGGAACCGTAAAAAGGCCGCGTTGC
TGGCGTTTTTCCATAGGCTCCGCCCCCCTGACGAGCATCACAAAAATCGACGCTCAAGTCAGAGGTGGCG
AAACCCGACAGGACTATAAAGATACCAGGCGTTTCCCCCTGGAAGCTCCCTCGTGCGCTCTCCTGTTCCG
ACCCTGCCGCTTACCGGATACCTGTCCGCCTTTCTCCCTTCGGGAAGCGTGGCGCTTTCTCATAGCTCAC
GCTGTAGGTATCTCAGTTCGGTGTAGGTCGTTCGCTCCAAGCTGGGCTGTGTGCACGAACCCCCCGTTCA
GCCCGACCGCTGCGCCTTATCCGGTAACTATCGTCTTGAGTCCAACCCGGTAAGACACGACTTATCGCCA
CTGGCAGCAGCCACTGGTAACAGGATTAGCAGAGCGAGGTATGTAGGCGGTGCTACAGAGTTCTTGAAGT
GGTGGCCTAACTACGGCTACACTAGAAGGACAGTATTTGGTATCTGCGCTCTGCTGAAGCCAGTTACCTT
CGGAAAAAGAGTTGGTAGCTCTTGATCCGGCAAACAAACCACCGCTGGTAGCGGTGGTTTTTTTGTTTGC
AAGCAGCAGATTACGCGCAGAAAAAAAGGATCTCAAGAAGATCCTTTGATCTTTTCTACGGGGTCTGACG
CTCAGTGGAACGAAAACTCACGTTAAGGGATTTTGGTCATGAGATTATCAAAAAGGATCTTCACCTAGAT
CCTTTTAAATTAAAAATGAAGTTTTAAATCAATCTAAAGTATATATGAGTAAACTTGGTCTGACAGTTAC
CAATGCTTAATCAGTGAGGCACCTATCTCAGCGATCTGTCTATTTCGTTCATCCATAGTTGCCTGACTCC
CCGTCGTGTAGATAACTACGATACGGGAGGGCTTACCATCTGGCCCCAGTGCTGCAATGATACCGCGAGA
CCCACGCTCACCGGCTCCAGATTTATCAGCAATAAACCAGCCAGCCGGAAGGGCCGAGCGCAGAAGTGGT
CCTGCAACTTTATCCGCCTCCATCCAGTCTATTAATTGTTGCCGGGAAGCTAGAGTAAGTAGTTCGCCAG
TTAATAGTTTGCGCAACGTTGTTGCCATTGCTGCAGGCATCGTGGTGTCACGCTCGTCGTTTGGTATGGC
TTCATTCAGCTCCGGTTCCCAACGATCAAGGCGAGTTACATGATCCCCCATGTTGTGCAAAAAAGCGGTT
AGCTCCTTCGGTCCTCCGATCGTTGTCAGAAGTAAGTTGGCCGCAGTGTTATCACTCATGGTTATGGCAG
CACTGCATAATTCTCTTACTGTCATGCCATCCGTAAGATGCTTTTCTGTGACTGGTGAGTACTCAACCAA
GTCATTCTGAGAATAGTGTATGCGGCGACCGAGTTGCTCTTGCCCGGCGTCAATACGGGATAATACCGCG
CCACATAGCAGAACTTTAAAAGTGCTCATCATTGGAAAACGTTCTTCGGGGCGAAAACTCTCAAGGATCT
TACCGCTGTTGAGATCCAGTTCGATGTAACCCACTCGTGCACCCAACTGATCTTCAGCATCTTTTACTTT
CACCAGCGTTTCTGGGTGAGCAAAAACAGGAAGGCAAAATGCCGCAAAAAAGGGAATAAGGGCGACACGG
AAATGTTGAATACTCATACTCTTCCTTTTTCAAT
Features (pLannotate 1.2.2; 25 found; start..end, strand, type, name):
    576..710     +  polyA_signal   SV40 poly(A) signal: SV40 polyadenylation signal
    804..1107    +  enhancer       CMV enhancer: human cytomegalovirus immediate early enhancer
   1112..1389    +  promoter       chicken β-actin promoter: No description available
   1390..2406    +  intron         chimeric intron: chimera between introns from chicken β-actin and rabbit β-globin
   2467..2500    +  protein_bind   loxP: Cre-mediated recombination occurs in the 8-bp core sequence (GCATACAT). Cre recombinase
   2507..4246    +  CDS            Mettl3 (sequence partly withheld): MTA70_MOUSE - Also known as Mta70. Experimental evidence at protein level: Swiss-Prot protein existence level 1. The METTL3-METTL14 heterodimer forms a N6-methyltransferase complex that methylates adenosine residues at the N(6) position of some RNAs and regulates various processes such as the circadian clock, differentiation of embryonic and hematopoietic stem cells, cortical neurogenesis, response to DNA damage, differentiation of T-cells and primary miRNA processing (PubMed:25456834, PubMed:24394384, PubMed:25569111, PubMed:28809392, PubMed:28792938, PubMed:28869969, PubMed:28965759). In the
   4273..4306    +  protein_bind   loxP: Cre-mediated recombination occurs in the 8-bp core sequence (GCATACAT). Cre recombinase
   4312..4986    +  CDS            DsRed.T4: DsRed.T4 is a basic (constitutively fluorescent) red fluorescent protein published in 2002, derived from Discosoma sp.. It is reported to be a rapidly-maturing tetramer.
   4998..5021    -  misc_feature   MCS (fragment): pBluescript multiple cloning site
   5141..5603    +  misc_feature   IRES: internal ribosome entry site (IRES) of the encephalomyocarditis virus (EMCV)
   5617..6216    +  CDS            PuroR: puromycin N-acetyltransferase; pac from Streptomyces alboniger; confers resistance to puromycin
   6303..6527    +  polyA_signal   bGH poly(A) signal: bovine growth hormone polyadenylation signal
   6531..6547    +  promoter       SV40 promoter (fragment): SV40 enhancer and early promoter
   6598..6614    -  protein_bind   lac operator: The lac repressor binds to the lac operator to inhibit transcription in E. coli. This inhibition can be relieved by adding lactose or isopropyl-β-D-thiogalactopyranoside (IPTG). lac repressor encoded by lacI
   6622..6652    -  promoter       lac promoter: promoter for the E. coli lac operon
   6667..6688    -  protein_bind   CAP binding site: CAP binding activates transcription in the presence of cAMP. E. coli catabolite activator protein
   6701..6740    -  CDS            lacI (fragment): lac repressor; lacI; The lac repressor binds to the lac operator to inhibit transcription in E. coli. This inhibition can be relieved by adding lactose or isopropyl-β-D-thiogalactopyranoside (IPTG).
   6747..6946    +  promoter       SV40 promoter: SV40 early promoter
   6952..7086    +  polyA_signal   SV40 poly(A) signal: SV40 polyadenylation signal
   7158..7538    -  CDS            YPB1_ECOLX: Protein predicted: Swiss-Prot protein existence level 4. From Escherichia coli.
   7555..7746    +  CDS            rop: Rop protein, which maintains plasmids at low copy number; rop
   7848..7988    +  misc_feature   bom: basis of mobility region from pBR322
   8174..8762    -  rep_origin     ori: high-copy-number ColE1/pMB1/pBR322/pUC origin of replication
   8933..9793    -  CDS            AmpR: β-lactamase; bla; confers resistance to ampicillin, carbenicillin, and related antibiotics
   9794..9810    -  promoter       AmpR promoter (fragment): bla
