[The description below was written by a language model from this plasmid's Addgene catalogue record and pLannotate feature annotations shown in this document.]
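Description:
pBRPyCAG-Mettl3-dsRed-IRES-puro is a 9.8 kb mammalian expression plasmid built on the pBRPy backbone for constitutive expression of wild-type mouse Mettl3, the catalytic partner in the METTL3–METTL14 complex that deposits N6-methyladenosine on RNA. It is propagated in E. coli through a ColE1/pBR322-type origin with ampicillin resistance (AmpR). The backbone also retains the pBR322 bom region and a rop gene, although the catalogue lists the plasmid as high copy. Residual lac promoter/operator fragments and SV40 promoter and poly(A) elements are annotated in the backbone. The name hints at a polyoma-derived element, but no such feature appears in the annotation and the record does not explain it.

The expression unit is driven by the CAG promoter, which combines the CMV enhancer, the chicken β-actin promoter and a chimeric β-actin/β-globin intron and gives strong, broadly active transcription. Immediately downstream, the Mettl3 coding sequence is flanked by two loxP sites annotated on the same strand. This is followed by DsRed.T4, an EMCV IRES, the puromycin N-acetyltransferase gene and a bGH polyadenylation signal. The IRES links puromycin resistance to the same transcript, so selection enriches for cells that express the cassette. The floxed layout suggests that Cre recombination would excise Mettl3 and bring DsRed directly under the CAG promoter, marking cells that have lost the transgene in red. The record does not state this use, nor whether DsRed is expressed before excision.

The stated purpose is constitutive Mettl3 expression. The associated work concerns the role of m6A mRNA methylation in the exit from naive pluripotency toward differentiation, which fits use in stem cells for overexpression or rescue.
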