Addgene plasmid #61516: pBRPyCAG-Mettl3-dsRed-IRES-puro
Purpose: Constitutive expression of murine wild-type Mettl3
Depositing lab: Jacob Hanna. Depositing organization: Weizmann Institute of Science. Publication: Stem cells. m6A mRNA methylation facilitates resolution of naive pluripotency toward differentiation. Geula S, Moshitch-Moshkovitz S, Dominissini D, Mansour AA, Kol N, Salmon-Divon M, Hershkovitz V, Peer E, Mor N, Manor YS, Ben-Haim MS, Eyal E, Yunger S, Pinto Y, Jaitin DA, Viukov S, Rais Y, Krupalnik V, Chomsky E, Zerbib M, Maza I, Rechavi Y, Massarwa R, Hanna S, Amit I, Levanon EY, Amariglio N, Stern-Ginossar N, Novershtern N, Rechavi G, Hanna JH. Science. 2015 Feb 27;347(6225):1002-6. doi: 10.1126/science.1261417. Epub 2015 Jan 1. PubMed 25569111.
Backbone
  Vector backbone: pBRPy
  Total vector size (bp): 9810
  Vector type: Mammalian Expression
  Selectable markers: Puromycin
Growth in bacteria
  Bacterial resistance: Ampicillin, 100 μg/mL
  Growth temperature: 37°C
  Growth strain: DH5alpha
  Copy number: High Copy
Gene/Insert
  Gene/Insert name: Mettl3
  Species: M. musculus (mouse)
  Insert size (bp): 1743
  Entrez Gene: Mettl3 (a.k.a. 2310024F18Rik, M6A, Spo8)
  Promoter: CAGG
  Cloning method: Restriction Enzyme; 5′ cloning site Xho (destroyed during cloning); 3′ cloning site Not (not destroyed)
  Sequencing primers: 5′ GGGGACGGCTGCCTTCGGGG; 3′ ACAGGATGTCCCAGGCGAAG
Terms and licenses: Academic/Nonprofit Terms; Industry Terms: Not Available to Industry
How to cite: pBRPyCAG-Mettl3-dsRed-IRES-puro was a gift from Jacob Hanna (Addgene plasmid # 61516 ; http://n2t.net/addgene:61516 ; RRID:Addgene_61516)
