>Addgene plasmid #61516 | pBRPyCAG-Mettl3-dsRed-IRES-puro | addgene partial sequence | sequence record 101821 | pCAG-F 5'-GCAACGTGCTGGTTATTGTG-3'
CTCGACATAACTTCGTATAGCATACATTATACGAAGTTATCTCGACATGTCGGACACGTGGAGCTCTATC
CAGGCCCATAAGAAACAGCTGGACTCGCTTCGCGAGAGATTGCAGCGGCGACGGAAGCAGGACTCTGGGC
ACTTGGATTTAAGGAACCCAGAAGCGGCACTGTCCCCAACCTTCCGTAGTGATAGTCCCGTGCCTACTGC
CCCTACCTCTAGCGGCCCTAAGCCCAGCACAACATCTGTGGCCCCTGAACTAGCTACAGACCCTGAGTTA
GAGAAGAAGTTGCTACACCACCTCTCAGATCTGGCCTTGACCTTGCCCACTGATGCTGTTTCCATCCGTC
TTGCCATCTCTACGCCAGATGCACCTGCCACTCAAGATGGGGTAGAAAGCCTTCTCCAGAAATTTGCCGC
CCAGGAGTTGATTGAGGTAAAGCGAGGTCTCCTCCAAGATGATGCACATCCTACTCTTGTAACTTACGCT
GACCACTCCAAGCTGTCTGCCATGATGGGGGCTGTGGCAGAAAAGAAAGGTCTTGGAGAGGTAGCAGGGA
CCATCGCAGGGCAGAAACGGCGTGCAGAACAGGATTTGACTACAGTGACCACCTTTGCCAGCTCTTTAGC
ATCTGGTCTGGCCTCTTCAGCATCAGAACCAGCTAAGGAGCCGGCTAAGAAGTCAAGGAAGCACGCTGCC
TCCGATGTTGATCTGGAGATAGAAAGCCTTTTGAACCAACAGTCAACGAAAGAAC
