>Addgene plasmid #61516 | pBRPyCAG-Mettl3-dsRed-IRES-puro | addgene partial sequence | sequence record 101822 | mCherry-R 5'-TTGGTCACCTTCAGCTTGG-3'
CCTCGCCCTCGATCTCGAACTCGTGGCCGTTCACGGAGCCCTCCATGCGCACCTTGAAGCGCATGAACTC
CTTGATGACGTCCTCGGAGGAGGCCATGGTGGATAACTTCGTATAATGTATGCTATACGAAGTTATACCT
AAGTAACTAGTGCGGCCGCCTA
[681 nt withheld, positions 163-843]
AAGCTCCTGGCTTGGCATATGCTCCTTGCTGCCAGGAC
